>Addgene plasmid #143932 | TFORF1139 | addgene full sequence | sequence record 404594 | Addgene NGS Result
TTAATGTAGTCTTATGCAATACTCTTGTAGTCTTGCAACATGGTAACGATGAGTTAGCAACATGCCTTAC
AAGGAGAGAAAAAGCACCGTGCATGCCGATTGGTGGAAGTAAGGTGGTACGATCGTGCCTTATTAGGAAG
GCAACAGACGGGTCTGACATGGATTGGACGAACCACTGAATTGCCGCATTGCAGAGATATTGTATTTAAG
TGCCTAGCTCGATACATAAACGGGTCTCTCTGGTTAGACCAGATCTGAGCCTGGGAGCTCTCTGGCTAAC
TAGGGAACCCACTGCTTAAGCCTCAATAAAGCTTGCCTTGAGTGCTTCAAGTAGTGTGTGCCCGTCTGTT
GTGTGACTCTGGTAACTAGAGATCCCTCAGACCCTTTTAGTCAGTGTGGAAAATCTCTAGCAGTGGCGCC
CGAACAGGGACTTGAAAGCGAAAGGGAAACCAGAGGAGCTCTCTCGACGCAGGACTCGGCTTGCTGAAGC
GCGCACGGCAAGAGGCGAGGGGCGGCGACTGGTGAGTACGCCAAAAATTTTGACTAGCGGAGGCTAGAAG
GAGAGAGATGGGTGCGAGAGCGTCAGTATTAAGCGGGGGAGAATTAGATCGCGATGGGAAAAAATTCGGT
TAAGGCCAGGGGGAAAGAAAAAATATAAATTAAAACATATAGTATGGGCAAGCAGGGAGCTAGAACGATT
CGCAGTTAATCCTGGCCTGTTAGAAACATCAGAAGGCTGTAGACAAATACTGGGACAGCTACAACCATCC
CTTCAGACAGGATCAGAAGAACTTAGATCATTATATAATACAGTAGCAACCCTCTATTGTGTGCATCAAA
GGATAGAGATAAAAGACACCAAGGAAGCTTTAGACAAGATAGAGGAAGAGCAAAACAAAAGTAAGACCAC
CGCACAGCAAGCGGCCGCTGATCTTCAGACCTGGAGGAGGAGATATGAGGGACAATTGGAGAAGTGAATT
ATATAAATATAAAGTAGTAAAAATTGAACCATTAGGAGTAGCACCCACCAAGGCAAAGAGAAGAGTGGTG
CAGAGAGAAAAAAGAGCAGTGGGAATAGGAGCTTTGTTCCTTGGGTTCTTGGGAGCAGCAGGAAGCACTA
TGGGCGCAGCGTCAATGACGCTGACGGTACAGGCCAGACAATTATTGTCTGGTATAGTGCAGCAGCAGAA
CAATTTGCTGAGGGCTATTGAGGCGCAACAGCATCTGTTGCAACTCACAGTCTGGGGCATCAAGCAGCTC
CAGGCAAGAATCCTGGCTGTGGAAAGATACCTAAAGGATCAACAGCTCCTGGGGATTTGGGGTTGCTCTG
GAAAACTCATTTGCACCACTGCTGTGCCTTGGAATGCTAGTTGGAGTAATAAATCTCTGGAACAGATTTG
GAATCACACGACCTGGATGGAGTGGGACAGAGAAATTAACAATTACACAAGCTTAATACACTCCTTAATT
GAAGAATCGCAAAACCAGCAAGAAAAGAATGAACAAGAATTATTGGAATTAGATAAATGGGCAAGTTTGT
GGAATTGGTTTAACATAACAAATTGGCTGTGGTATATAAAATTATTCATAATGATAGTAGGAGGCTTGGT
AGGTTTAAGAATAGTTTTTGCTGTACTTTCTATAGTGAATAGAGTTAGGCAGGGATATTCACCATTATCG
TTTCAGACCCACCTCCCAACCCCGAGGGGACCCATGCATTGCATCTCAATTAGTCAGCAACCAGGTGTGG
AAAGTCCCCAGGCTCCCCAGCAGGCAGAAGTATGCAAAGCATGCGTCTCAATTAGTCAGCAACCATAGTC
CCGCCCCTAACTCCGCCCATCCCGCCCCTAACTCCGCCCAGTTCCGCCCATTCTCCGCCCCATGGCTGAC
TAATTTTTTTTATTTATGCAGAGGCCGAGGCCGCCTCGGCCTCTGAGCTATTCCAGAAGTAGTGAGGAGG
CTTTTTTGGAGGCCTAGGCTTTTGCAAAAAGCTTTCTAGAGGTACCACCGGAGCTTACCATGACCGAGTA
CAAGCCCACGGTGCGCCTCGCCACCCGCGACGACGTCCCCAGGGCCGTACGCACCCTCGCCGCCGCGTTC
GCCGACTACCCCGCCACGCGCCACACCGTCGATCCGGACCGCCACATCGAGCGGGTCACCGAGCTGCAAG
AACTCTTCCTCACGCGCGTCGGGCTCGACATCGGCAAGGTGTGGGTCGCGGACGACGGCGCCGCCGTGGC
GGTCTGGACCACGCCGGAGAGCGTCGAAGCGGGGGCGGTGTTCGCCGAGATCGGCCCGCGCATGGCCGAG
TTGAGCGGTTCCCGGCTGGCCGCGCAGCAACAGATGGAAGGCCTCCTGGCGCCGCACCGGCCCAAGGAGC
CCGCGTGGTTCCTGGCCACCGTCGGCGTCTCGCCCGACCACCAGGGCAAGGGTCTGGGCAGCGCCGTCGT
GCTCCCCGGAGTGGAGGCGGCCGAGCGCGCCGGGGTGCCCGCCTTCCTGGAGACCTCCGCGCCCCGCAAC
CTCCCCTTCTACGAGCGGCTCGGCTTCACCGTCACCGCCGACGTCGAGGTGCCCGAAGGACCGCGCACCT
GGTGCATGACCCGCAAGCCCGGTGCCAGTTAACGAATTCTAGATCTTGAGACAAATGGCAGTATTCATCC
ACAATTTTAAAAGAAAAGGGGGGATTGGGGGGTACAGTGCAGGGGAAAGAATAGTAGACATAATAGCAAC
AGACATACAAACTAAAGAATTACAAAAACAAATTACAAAAATTCAAAATTTTCGGGTTTATTACAGGGAC
AGCAGAGATCCACTTTGGCGCCGGCTCGAGGCCTGCAGGTGCAAAGATGGATAAAGTTTTAAACAGAGAG
GAATCTTTGCAGCTAATGGACCTTCTAGGTCTTGAAAGGAGTGGGAATTGGCTCCGGTGCCCGTCAGTGG
GCAGAGCGCACATCGCCCACAGTCCCCGAGAAGTTGGGGGGAGGGGTCGGCAATTGAACCGGTGCCTAGA
GAAGGTGGCGCGGGGTAAACTGGGAAAGTGATGTCGTGTACTGGCTCCGCCTTTTTCCCGAGGGTGGGGG
AGAACCGTATATAAGTGCAGTAGTCGCCGTGAACGTTCTTTTTCGCAACGGGTTTGCCGCCAGAACACAG
GTAAGTGCCGTGTGTGGTTCCCGCGGGCCTGGCCTCTTTACGGGTTATGGCCCTTGCGTGCCTTGAATTA
CTTCCACCTGGCTGCAGTACGTGATTCTTGATCCCGAGCTTCGGGTTGGAAGTGGGTGGGAGAGTTCGAG
GCCTTGCGCTTAAGGAGCCCCTTCGCCTCGTGCTTGAGTTGAGGCCTGGCCTGGGCGCTGGGGCCGCCGC
GTGCGAATCTGGTGGCACCTTCGCGCCTGTCTCGCTGCTTTCGATAAGTCTCTAGCCATTTAAAATTTTT
GATGACCTGCTGCGACGCTTTTTTTCTGGCAAGATAGTCTTGTAAATGCGGGCCAAGATCTGCACACTGG
TATTTCGGTTTTTGGGGCCGCGGGCGGCGACGGGGCCCGTGCGTCCCAGCGCACATGTTCGGCGAGGCGG
GGCCTGCGAGCGCGGCCACCGAGAATCGGACGGGGGTAGTCTCAAGCTGGCCGGCCTGCTCTGGTGCCTG
GCCTCGCGCCGCCGTGTATCGCCCCGCCCTGGGCGGCAAGGCTGGCCCGGTCGGCACCAGTTGCGTGAGC
GGAAAGATGGCCGCTTCCCGGCCCTGCTGCAGGGAGCTCAAAATGGAGGACGCGGCGCTCGGGAGAGCGG
GCGGGTGAGTCACCCACACAAAGGAAAAGGGCCTTTCCGTCCTCAGCCGTCGCTTCATGTGACTCCACGG
AGTACCGGGCGCCGTCCAGGCACCTCGATTAGTTCTCGAGCTTTTGGAGTACGTCGTCTTTAGGTTGGGG
GGAGGGGTTTTATGCGATGGAGTTTCCCCACACTGAGTGGGTGGAGACTGAAGTTAGGCCAGCTTGGCAC
TTGATGTAATTCTCCTTGGAATTTGCCCTTTTTGAGTTTGGATCTTGGTTCATTCTCAAGCCTCAGACAG
TGGTTCAAAGTTTTTTTCTTCCATTTCAGGTGTCGTGAGGCTAGCACCGCCACCATGACCAGCCCCGCGG
CCGCTCAAAGCCGGGAGATCGACTGTTTGAGCCCGGAAGCGCAGAAGCTGGCGGAAGCCCGGCTCGCTGC
AAAACGGGCGGCCCGCGCGGAGGCTCGCGAGATCCGCATGAAGGAGCTGGAGCGGCAGCAGAAGGAGGAA
GACAGTGAGCGCTACTCTCGTAGATCCAGAAGAAACACATCGGCTTCTGATGAAGACGAGCGCATGTCAG
TGGGTAGTCGTGGAAGCCTGAGGGTAGAAGAGAGACCAGAAAAAGATTTTACTGAGAAGGGGTCTCGTAA
CATGCCGGGCCTGTCTGCAGCCACGCTGGCCTCTCTGGGTGGGACTTCCTCTCGGAGAGGCAGCGGAGAC
ACCTCCATCTCCATCGACACCGAGGCATCCATCAGGGAAATCAAGGACTCTCTAGCAGAAGTTGAAGAGA
AATATAAGAAGGCTATGGTTTCCAATGCTCAGCTAGACAATGAAAAGACAAACTTCATGTACCAGGTTGA
TACCCTAAAAGATATGTTGCTGGAGCTTGAAGAACAGCTGGCTGAATCTAGGCGGCAGTACGAAGAGAAA
AACAAAGAATTTGAAAGGGAAAAACACGCCCACAGTATACTGCAATTTCAGTTTGCTGAAGTCAAGGAGG
CCCTGAAGCAAAGAGAGGAAATGCTCGAGAAACATGGAATAATCCTAAATTCAGAAATAGCTACCAATGG
AGAGACTTCCGACACCCTCAATAATGTTGGATACCAAGGTCCTACCAAGATGACAAAAGAAGAGTTAAAT
GCCCTCAAGTCGACAGGGGATGGGACCCTAGGAAGAGCCAGTGAAGTGGAGGTGAAAAATGAAATCGTGG
CGAATGTGGGGAAAAGAGAAATCTTGCACAATACTGAGAAAGAACAACACACAGAGGACACAGTGAAGGA
CTGTGTGGACATAGAGGTATTCCCTGCTGGTGAGAATACCGAGGACCAGAAATCCTCTGAAGACACTGCC
CCATTCCTAGGAACCTTAGCAGGTGCTACCTATGAGGAACAGGTTCAAAGCCAAATTCTTGAGAGCAGTT
CTCTCCCTGAAAACACAGTACAGGTTGAGTCAAATGAGGTCATGGGTGCACCAGATGACAGGACCAGAAC
TCCCCTTGAGCCATCCAACTGTTGGAGTGACTTAGATGGTGGGAACCACACAGAGAATGTGGGAGAGGCA
GCAGTGACTCAGGTTGAAGAGCAGGCAGGCACAGTGGCCTCGTGTCCTTTAGGGCATAGTGATGACACAG
TTTATCATGATGACAAATGTATGGTAGAGGTCCCCCAAGAGTTAGAGACAAGCACAGGGCATAGTTTAGA
GAAAGAATTCACCAACCAGGAAGCAGCTGAGCCCAAGGAGGTTCCAGCGCACAGTACAGAAGTAGGTAGG
GATCACAACGAAGAAGAGGGTGAAGAAACAGGATTAAGGGACGAGAAACCAATCAAGACAGAAGTTCCTG
GTTCTCCAGCAGGAACTGAGGGCAACTGTCAGGAAGCGACAGGTCCAAGTACAGTAGACACTCAAAATGA
ACCCTTAGATATGAAAGAGCCCGATGAAGAAAAGAGTGACCAACAGGGAGAGGCATTGGACTCATCGCAG
AAGAAGACAAAGAACAAGAAAAAGAAAAACAAGAAGAAAAAATCCCCAGTACCCGTAGAAACCCTTAAAG
ATGTTAAAAAAGAGTTAACGTATCAGAACACAGATTTAAGTGAAATTAAGGAAGAAGAGCAGGTAAAGTC
TACTGACAGAAAGTCAGCAGTGGAAGCCCAAAACGAGGTGACTGAAAATCCAAAACAGAAAATTGCAGCA
GAAAGCAGTGAAAATGTTGATTGTCCGGAGAATCCTAAAATTAAGTTGGATGGAAAACTTGACCAAGAAG
GTGATGATGTACAAACAGCAGCTGAGGAGGTACTAGCTGATGGAGACACATTAGATTTTGAGGATGACAC
CGTTCAATCATCAGGCCCGAGGGCTGGTGGTGAAGAATTAGATGAAGGTGTTGCAAAAGATAATGCTAAA
ATAGATGGTGCCACTCAAAGCAGTCCTGCAGAACCAAAGAGCGAAGACGCAGATCGCTGCACCCTGCCCG
AACATGAAAGTCCCTCACAGGACATTAGTGATGCCTGTGAAGCAGAAAGTACAGAGAGGTGTGAGATGTC
AGAACATCCAAGTCAGACCGTCAGGAAAGCTTTAGACAGCAATAGCCTAGAGAACGATGACTTGTCGGCA
CCAGGAAGAGAGCCAGGGCACTTCAATCCAGAAAGCAGAGAAGATACCAGAGGAGGGAATGAGAAGGGCA
AAAGCAAAGAAGACTGTACCATGTCCTAGTAATGAACTAGTCCGTAACTTGAAAGTATTTCGATTTCTTG
GCTTTATATATCTTGTGGAAAGGACGATTGGACGCTACTCTGGTGGGTCGCACGCGTTAAGTCGACAATC
AACCTCTGGATTACAAAATTTGTGAAAGATTGACTGGTATTCTTAACTATGTTGCTCCTTTTACGCTATG
TGGATACGCTGCTTTAATGCCTTTGTATCATGCTATTGCTTCCCGTATGGCTTTCATTTTCTCCTCCTTG
TATAAATCCTGGTTGCTGTCTCTTTATGAGGAGTTGTGGCCCGTTGTCAGGCAACGTGGCGTGGTGTGCA
CTGTGTTTGCTGACGCAACCCCCACTGGTTGGGGCATTGCCACCACCTGTCAGCTCCTTTCCGGGACTTT
CGCTTTCCCCCTCCCTATTGCCACGGCGGAACTCATCGCCGCCTGCCTTGCCCGCTGCTGGACAGGGGCT
CGGCTGTTGGGCACTGACAATTCCGTGGTGTTGTCGGGGAAATCATCGTCCTTTCCTTGGCTGCTCGCCT
GTGTTGCCACCTGGATTCTGCGCGGGACGTCCTTCTGCTACGTCCCTTCGGCCCTCAATCCAGCGGACCT
TCCTTCCCGCGGCCTGCTGCCGGCTCTGCGGCCTCTTCCGCGTCTTCGCCTTCGCCCTCAGACGAGTCGG
ATCTCCCTTTGGGCCGCCTCCCCGCGTCGACTTTAAGACCAATGACTTACAAGGCAGCTGTAGATCTTAG
CCACTTTTTAAAAGAAAAGGGGGGACTGGAAGGGCTAATTCACTCCCAACGAAGACAAGATCTGCTTTTT
GCTTGTACTGGGTCTCTCTGGTTAGACCAGATCTGAGCCTGGGAGCTCTCTGGCTAACTAGGGAACCCAC
TGCTTAAGCCTCAATAAAGCTTGCCTTGAGTGCTTCAAGTAGTGTGTGCCCGTCTGTTGTGTGACTCTGG
TAACTAGAGATCCCTCAGACCCTTTTAGTCAGTGTGGAAAATCTCTAGCAGTACGTATAGTAGTTCATGT
CATCTTATTATTCAGTATTTATAACTTGCAAAGAAATGAATATCAGAGAGTGAGAGGAACTTGTTTATTG
CAGCTTATAATGGTTACAAATAAAGCAATAGCATCACAAATTTCACAAATAAAGCATTTTTTTCACTGCA
TTCTAGTTGTGGTTTGTCCAAACTCATCAATGTATCTTATCATGTCTGGCTCTAGCTATCCCGCCCCTAA
CTCCGCCCATCCCGCCCCTAACTCCGCCCAGTTCCGCCCATTCTCCGCCCCATGGCTGACTAATTTTTTT
TATTTATGCAGAGGCCGAGGCCGCCTCGGCCTCTGAGCTATTCCAGAAGTAGTGAGGAGGCTTTTTTGGA
GGCCTAGGGACGTACCCAATTCGCCCTATAGTGAGTCGTATTACGCGCGCTCACTGGCCGTCGTTTTACA
ACGTCGTGACTGGGAAAACCCTGGCGTTACCCAACTTAATCGCCTTGCAGCACATCCCCCTTTCGCCAGC
TGGCGTAATAGCGAAGAGGCCCGCACCGATCGCCCTTCCCAACAGTTGCGCAGCCTGAATGGCGAATGGG
[124 nt withheld, positions 8051-8174]
C
[91 nt withheld, positions 8176-8266]
A
[49 nt withheld, positions 8268-8316]
CCTTTGACGTTGGAGTCCACGTTCTTT
[37 nt withheld, positions 8344-8380]
ACCCTATCTCGGTCTATTCTTTTGATTTATAAGGGATTTTGCCGATTTCGGCCTATTGGTTAAAAAATGA
GCTGATTTAACAAAAATTTAACGCGAATTTTAACAAAATATTAACGCTTACAATTTAGGTGGCACTTTTC
GGGGAAATGTGCGCGGAACCCCTATTTGTTTATTTTTCTAAATACATTCAAATATGTATCCGCTCATGAG
ACAATAACCCTGATAAATGCTTCAATAATATTGAAAAAGGAAGAGTATGAGTATTCAACATTTCCGTGTC
GCCCTTATTCCCTTTTTTGCGGCATTTTGCCTTCCTGTTTTTGCTCACCCAGAAACGCTGGTGAAAGTAA
AAGATGCTGAAGATCAGTTGGGTGCACGAGTGGGTTACATCGAACTGGATCTCAACAGCGGTAAGATCCT
TGAGAGTTTTCGCCCCGAAGAACGTTTTCCAATGATGAGCACTTTTAAAGTTCTGCTATGTGGCGCGGTA
TTATCCCGTATTGACGCCGGGCAAGAGCAACTCGGTCGCCGCATACACTATTCTCAGAATGACTTGGTTG
AGTACTCACCAGTCACAGAAAAGCATCTTACGGATGGCATGACAGTAAGAGAATTATGCAGTGCTGCCAT
AACCATGAGTGATAACACTGCGGCCAACTTACTTCTGACAACGATCGGAGGACCGAAGGAGCTAACCGCT
TTTTTGCACAACATGGGGGATCATGTAACTCGCCTTGATCGTTGGGAACCGGAGCTGAATGAAGCCATAC
CAAACGACGAGCGTGACACCACGATGCCTGTAGCAATGGCAACAACGTTGCGCAAACTATTAACTGGCGA
ACTACTTACTCTAGCTTCCCGGCAACAATTAATAGACTGGATGGAGGCGGATAAAGTTGCAGGACCACTT
CTGCGCTCGGCCCTTCCGGCTGGCTGGTTTATTGCTGATAAATCTGGAGCCGGTGAGCGTGGGTCTCGCG
GTATCATTGCAGCACTGGGGCCAGATGGTAAGCCCTCCCGTATCGTAGTTATCTACACGACGGGGAGTCA
GGCAACTATGGATGAACGAAATAGACAGATCGCTGAGATAGGTGCCTCACTGATTAAGCATTGGTAACTG
TCAGACCAAGTTTACTCATATATACTTTAGATTGATTTAAAACTTCATTTTTAATTTAAAAGGATCTAGG
TGAAGATCCTTTTTGATAATCTCATGACCAAAATCCCTTAACGTGAGTTTTCGTTCCACTGAGCGTCAGA
CCCCGTAGAAAAGATCAAAGGATCTTCTTGAGATCCTTTTTTTCTGCGCGTAATCTGCTGCTTGCAAACA
AAAAAACCACCGCTACCAGCGGTGGTTTGTTTGCCGGATCAAGAGCTACCAACTCTTTTTCCGAAGGTAA
CTGGCTTCAGCAGAGCGCAGATACCAAATACTGTTCTTCTAGTGTAGCCGTAGTTAGGCCACCACTTCAA
GAACTCTGTAGCACCGCCTACATACCTCGCTCTGCTAATCCTGTTACCAGTGGCTGCTGCCAGTGGCGAT
AAGTCGTGTCTTACCGGGTTGGACTCAAGACGATAGTTACCGGATAAGGCGCAGCGGTCGGGCTGAACGG
GGGGTTCGTGCACACAGCCCAGCTTGGAGCGAACGACCTACACCGAACTGAGATACCTACAGCGTGAGCT
ATGAGAAAGCGCCACGCTTCCCGAAGGGAGAAAGGCGGACAGGTATCCGGTAAGCGGCAGGGTCGGAACA
GGAGAGCGCACGAGGGAGCTTCCAGGGGGAAACGCCTGGTATCTTTATAGTCCTGTCGGGTTTCGCCACC
TCTGACTTGAGCGTCGATTTTTGTGATGCTCGTCAGGGGGGCGGAGCCTATGGAAAAACGCCAGCAACGC
GGCCTTTTTACGGTTCCTGGCCTTTTGCTGGCCTTTTGCTCACATGTTCTTTCCTGCGTTATCCCCTGAT
TCTGTGGATAACCGTATTACCGCCTTTGAGTGAGCTGATACCGCTCGCCGCAGCCGAACGACCGAGCGCA
GCGAGTCAGTGAGCGAGGAAGCGGAAGAGCGCCCAATACGCAAACCGCCTCTCCCCGCGCGTTGGCCGAT
TCATTAATGCAGCTGGCACGACAGGTTTCCCGACTGGAAAGCGGGCAGTGAGCGCAACGCAATTAATGTG
AGTTAGCTCACTCATTAGGCACCCCAGGCTTTACACTTTATGCTTCCGGCTCGTATGTTGTGTGGAATTG
TGAGCGGATAACAATTTCACACAGGAAACAGCTATGACCATGATTACGCCAAGCGCGCAATTAACCCTCA
CTAAAGGGAACAAAAGCTGGAGCTGCAAGC
Features (pLannotate 1.2.2; 31 found; start..end, strand, type, name):
      5..231     +  promoter       RSV promoter: Rous sarcoma virus enhancer/promoter
    232..412     +  LTR            5' LTR (truncated): truncated 5' long terminal repeat (LTR) from HIV-1
    459..584     +  misc_feature   HIV-1 Ψ: packaging signal of human immunodeficiency virus type 1
    568..931     +  CDS            HIV-1 gag (fragment): gag protein from human immunodeficiency virus 1; gag
   1077..1310    +  misc_feature   RRE: The Rev response element (RRE) of HIV-1 allows for Rev-dependent mRNA export from the nucleus to the cytoplasm.
   1687..1713    +  CDS            Rev (fragment): human immunodeficiency virus 1 (HIV-1) Rev protein; rev; enhances nuclear export of unspliced and incompletely spliced viral mRNAs
   1720..1743    +  promoter       SV40 promoter (fragment): SV40 early promoter
   1744..1815    +  promoter       SV40 promoter (fragment): SV40 enhancer and early promoter
   1839..1974    +  rep_origin     SV40 ori: SV40 origin of replication
   2020..2616    +  CDS            PuroR (fragment): puromycin N-acetyltransferase; pac from Streptomyces; confers resistance to puromycin
   2665..2782    +  misc_feature   cPPT/CTS: central polypurine tract and central termination sequence of HIV-1
   2847..2913    +  CDS            small t antigen (fragment): SV40 (simian virus 40) small t antigen
   2920..4098    +  promoter       EF-1α promoter: strong constitutive promoter for human elongation factor EF-1α
   4115..6466    +  CDS            LRRFIP1: LRRF1_HUMAN - Also known as GCF2, TRIP. Experimental evidence at protein level: Swiss-Prot protein existence level 1. Transcriptional repressor which preferentially binds to the GC-rich consensus sequence (5'-AGCCCCCGGCG-3') and may regulate expression of TNF, EGFR and PDGFA. May control smooth muscle cells proliferation following artery injury through PDGFA repression. May also bind double-stranded RNA. Positively regulates Toll-like receptor (TLR) signaling in response to agonist probably by competing with the negative FLII regulator for MYD88-binding. From Homo sapiens (Human).
   6482..6535    +  promoter       U6 promoter (fragment): RNA polymerase III promoter for human U6 snRNA
   6577..7165    +  misc_feature   WPRE: woodchuck hepatitis virus posttranscriptional regulatory element
   7216..7235    +  misc_feature   cPPT/CTS (fragment): central polypurine tract and central termination sequence of HIV-1
   7237..7470    +  LTR            3' LTR (ΔU3): self-inactivating 3' long terminal repeat (LTR) from HIV-1
   7548..7669    +  polyA_signal   SV40 poly(A) signal: SV40 polyadenylation signal
   7709..7844    +  rep_origin     SV40 ori: SV40 origin of replication
   7865..7883    -  promoter       T7 promoter: promoter for bacteriophage T7 RNA polymerase
   7891..8046    +  CDS            lacZα (fragment): LacZα fragment of β-galactosidase; lacZ fragment
   8051..8479    +  rep_origin     f1 ori (sequence partly withheld): f1 bacteriophage origin of replication; arrow indicates direction of (+) strand synthesis
   8532..8636    +  promoter       AmpR promoter: bla
   8637..9497    +  CDS            AmpR: β-lactamase; bla; confers resistance to ampicillin, carbenicillin, and related antibiotics
   9668..10256   +  rep_origin     ori: high-copy-number ColE1/pMB1/pBR322/pUC origin of replication
  10439..10531   +  CDS            lacI (fragment): lac repressor; lacI; The lac repressor binds to the lac operator to inhibit transcription in E. coli. This inhibition can be relieved by adding lactose or isopropyl-β-D-thiogalactopyranoside (IPTG).
  10544..10565   +  protein_bind   CAP binding site: CAP binding activates transcription in the presence of cAMP. E. coli catabolite activator protein
  10580..10610   +  promoter       lac promoter: promoter for the E. coli lac operon
  10614..10636   +  protein_bind   lac operator (fragment): The lac repressor binds to the lac operator to inhibit transcription in E. coli. This inhibition can be relieved by adding lactose or isopropyl-β-D-thiogalactopyranoside (IPTG). lac repressor encoded by lacI
  10679..10697   +  promoter       T3 promoter: promoter for bacteriophage T3 RNA polymerase
