[The description below was written by a language model from this plasmid's Addgene catalogue record and pLannotate feature annotations shown in this document.]
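Description:
TFORF1139 is a third-generation-style, self-inactivating lentiviral expression plasmid built on the pLX_TRC317 backbone. It belongs to a barcoded library of human transcription factor open reading frames and carries human LRRFIP1 (also known as GCF2, FLAP1 or TRIP). In bacteria it is maintained through a high-copy ColE1/pUC-type origin and selected with ampicillin via the β-lactamase gene. An f1 origin and remnants of a lac/lacZα cloning region with T7 and T3 promoters are also present in the plasmid backbone. The depositor notes that the plasmid can recombine, as is common for LTR-containing vectors.

The viral genome is transcribed from an RSV promoter fused to a truncated HIV-1 5' LTR. It contains the Ψ packaging signal with a partial gag sequence, the Rev response element for nuclear export of the unspliced RNA, a cPPT/CTS element, WPRE to enhance transcript stability and expression, and a ΔU3 3' LTR that inactivates LTR promoter activity after integration, followed by an SV40 polyadenylation signal.

Two expression units sit within this genome. An SV40 early promoter drives puromycin N-acetyltransferase for selection of transduced mammalian cells. Downstream, the strong constitutive EF-1α promoter drives the LRRFIP1 coding sequence, which encodes a GC-rich-sequence-binding transcriptional repressor. According to the record, each library member carries a unique 24-bp barcode, but the feature table does not annotate it, so its position is not stated. The barcode lets the ORF be identified by sequencing in pooled overexpression screens, such as those testing which transcription factors direct cell differentiation.
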