Addgene plasmid #143932: TFORF1139
Purpose: Lentiviral vector for overexpressing transcription factor ORFs with unique 24-bp barcodes. Barcodes facilitate identification of transcription factors in pooled screens.
Depositing lab: Feng Zhang. Depositing organization: Broad Institute. Publication: A transcription factor atlas of directed differentiation. Joung J, Ma S, Tay T, Geiger-Schuller KR, Kirchgatterer PC, Verdine VK, Guo B, Arias-Garcia MA, Allen WE, Singh A, Kuksenko O, Abudayyeh OO, Gootenberg JS, Fu Z, Macrae RK, Buenrostro JD, Regev A, Zhang F. Cell. 2023 Jan 5;186(1):209-229.e26. doi: 10.1016/j.cell.2022.11.026. PubMed 36608654.
Backbone
  Vector backbone: pLX_TRC317
  Backbone manufacturer: Broad Institute Genetic Perturbation Platform
  Backbone size w/o insert (bp): 8264
  Vector type: Mammalian Expression, Lentiviral
  Selectable markers: Puromycin
Growth in bacteria
  Bacterial resistance: Ampicillin, 100 μg/mL
  Growth temperature: 37°C
  Growth strain: NEB Stable
  Copy number: High Copy
Gene/Insert
  Gene/Insert name: LRRFIP1
  Species: H. sapiens (human)
  Insert size (bp): 2456
  Entrez Gene: LRRFIP1 (a.k.a. FLAP-1, FLAP1, FLIIAP1, GCF-2, GCF2, HUFI-1, TRIP)
  Promoter: EF1a
  Cloning method: Unknown
  Sequencing primers: 5′ GGGTGGAGACTGAAGTTAGGCCAG; 3′ CACATAGCGTAAAAGGAGCAACATAG
Terms and licenses: Academic/Nonprofit Terms; Industry Terms: Not Available to Industry
Depositor comments: NM_004735,ENST00000244815 . The transcription factor ORF portion of this plasmid was synthesized by Genewiz. Please test multiple small colonies in case of plasmid recombination. To make this collection available in a timely manner, a portion of this collection was not fully sequenced by Addgene. If an Addgene verified full plasmid sequence is not available, please contact us prior to placing an order to request the full sequence.
How to cite: TFORF1139 was a gift from Feng Zhang (Addgene plasmid # 143932 ; http://n2t.net/addgene:143932 ; RRID:Addgene_143932)
