>Addgene plasmid #143932 | TFORF1139 | depositor partial sequence | sequence record 283923 | Insert
ACCGCCACCATGACCAGCCCCGCGGCCGCTCAAAGCCGGGAGATCGACTGTTTGAGCCCGGAAGCGCAGA
AGCTGGCGGAAGCCCGGCTCGCTGCAAAACGGGCGGCCCGCGCGGAGGCTCGCGAGATCCGCATGAAGGA
GCTGGAGCGGCAGCAGAAGGAGGAAGACAGTGAGCGCTACTCTCGTAGATCCAGAAGAAACACATCGGCT
TCTGATGAAGACGAGCGCATGTCAGTGGGTAGTCGTGGAAGCCTGAGGGTAGAAGAGAGACCAGAAAAAG
ATTTTACTGAGAAGGGGTCTCGTAACATGCCGGGCCTGTCTGCAGCCACGCTGGCCTCTCTGGGTGGGAC
TTCCTCTCGGAGAGGCAGCGGAGACACCTCCATCTCCATCGACACCGAGGCATCCATCAGGGAAATCAAG
GACTCTCTAGCAGAAGTTGAAGAGAAATATAAGAAGGCTATGGTTTCCAATGCTCAGCTAGACAATGAAA
AGACAAACTTCATGTACCAGGTTGATACCCTAAAAGATATGTTGCTGGAGCTTGAAGAACAGCTGGCTGA
ATCTAGGCGGCAGTACGAAGAGAAAAACAAAGAATTTGAAAGGGAAAAACACGCCCACAGTATACTGCAA
TTTCAGTTTGCTGAAGTCAAGGAGGCCCTGAAGCAAAGAGAGGAAATGCTCGAGAAACATGGAATAATCC
TAAATTCAGAAATAGCTACCAATGGAGAGACTTCCGACACCCTCAATAATGTTGGATACCAAGGTCCTAC
CAAGATGACAAAAGAAGAGTTAAATGCCCTCAAGTCGACAGGGGATGGGACCCTAGGAAGAGCCAGTGAA
GTGGAGGTGAAAAATGAAATCGTGGCGAATGTGGGGAAAAGAGAAATCTTGCACAATACTGAGAAAGAAC
AACACACAGAGGACACAGTGAAGGACTGTGTGGACATAGAGGTATTCCCTGCTGGTGAGAATACCGAGGA
CCAGAAATCCTCTGAAGACACTGCCCCATTCCTAGGAACCTTAGCAGGTGCTACCTATGAGGAACAGGTT
CAAAGCCAAATTCTTGAGAGCAGTTCTCTCCCTGAAAACACAGTACAGGTTGAGTCAAATGAGGTCATGG
GTGCACCAGATGACAGGACCAGAACTCCCCTTGAGCCATCCAACTGTTGGAGTGACTTAGATGGTGGGAA
CCACACAGAGAATGTGGGAGAGGCAGCAGTGACTCAGGTTGAAGAGCAGGCAGGCACAGTGGCCTCGTGT
CCTTTAGGGCATAGTGATGACACAGTTTATCATGATGACAAATGTATGGTAGAGGTCCCCCAAGAGTTAG
AGACAAGCACAGGGCATAGTTTAGAGAAAGAATTCACCAACCAGGAAGCAGCTGAGCCCAAGGAGGTTCC
AGCGCACAGTACAGAAGTAGGTAGGGATCACAACGAAGAAGAGGGTGAAGAAACAGGATTAAGGGACGAG
AAACCAATCAAGACAGAAGTTCCTGGTTCTCCAGCAGGAACTGAGGGCAACTGTCAGGAAGCGACAGGTC
CAAGTACAGTAGACACTCAAAATGAACCCTTAGATATGAAAGAGCCCGATGAAGAAAAGAGTGACCAACA
GGGAGAGGCATTGGACTCATCGCAGAAGAAGACAAAGAACAAGAAAAAGAAAAACAAGAAGAAAAAATCC
CCAGTACCCGTAGAAACCCTTAAAGATGTTAAAAAAGAGTTAACGTATCAGAACACAGATTTAAGTGAAA
TTAAGGAAGAAGAGCAGGTAAAGTCTACTGACAGAAAGTCAGCAGTGGAAGCCCAAAACGAGGTGACTGA
AAATCCAAAACAGAAAATTGCAGCAGAAAGCAGTGAAAATGTTGATTGTCCGGAGAATCCTAAAATTAAG
TTGGATGGAAAACTTGACCAAGAAGGTGATGATGTACAAACAGCAGCTGAGGAGGTACTAGCTGATGGAG
ACACATTAGATTTTGAGGATGACACCGTTCAATCATCAGGCCCGAGGGCTGGTGGTGAAGAATTAGATGA
AGGTGTTGCAAAAGATAATGCTAAAATAGATGGTGCCACTCAAAGCAGTCCTGCAGAACCAAAGAGCGAA
GACGCAGATCGCTGCACCCTGCCCGAACATGAAAGTCCCTCACAGGACATTAGTGATGCCTGTGAAGCAG
AAAGTACAGAGAGGTGTGAGATGTCAGAACATCCAAGTCAGACCGTCAGGAAAGCTTTAGACAGCAATAG
CCTAGAGAACGATGACTTGTCGGCACCAGGAAGAGAGCCAGGGCACTTCAATCCAGAAAGCAGAGAAGAT
ACCAGAGGAGGGAATGAGAAGGGCAAAAGCAAAGAAGACTGTACCATGTCCTAGTAATGAACTAGTCCGT
AACTTGAAAGTATTTCGATTTCTTGGCTTTATATATCTTGTGGAAAGGACGATTGGACGCTACTCTGGTG
GGTCGC
