>Addgene plasmid #143932 | TFORF1139 | depositor partial sequence | sequence record 283924 | Barcode
TTGGACGCTACTCTGGTGGGTCGC
